>Addgene plasmid #234051 | pTRE3G_ManII-LaccID-V5_Puro | addgene full sequence | sequence record 464629 | Addgene NGS Result
TTAATGTAGTCTTATGCAATACTCTTGTAGTCTTGCAACATGGTAACGATGAGTTAGCAACATGCCTTAC
AAGGAGAGAAAAAGCACCGTGCATGCCGATTGGTGGAAGTAAGGTGGTACGATCGTGCCTTATTAGGAAG
GCAACAGACGGGTCTGACATGGATTGGACGAACCACTGAATTGCCGCATTGCAGAGATATTGTATTTAAG
TGCCTAGCTCGATACATAAACGGGTCTCTCTGGTTAGACCAGATCTGAGCCTGGGAGCTCTCTGGCTAAC
TAGGGAACCCACTGCTTAAGCCTCAATAAAGCTTGCCTTGAGTGCTTCAAGTAGTGTGTGCCCGTCTGTT
GTGTGACTCTGGTAACTAGAGATCCCTCAGACCCTTTTAGTCAGTGTGGAAAATCTCTAGCAGTGGCGCC
CGAACAGGGACTTGAAAGCGAAAGGGAAACCAGAGGAGCTCTCTCGACGCAGGACTCGGCTTGCTGAAGC
GCGCACGGCAAGAGGCGAGGGGCGGCGACTGGTGAGTACGCCAAAAATTTTGACTAGCGGAGGCTAGAAG
GAGAGAGATGGGTGCGAGAGCGTCAGTATTAAGCGGGGGAGAATTAGATCGCGATGGGAAAAAATTCGGT
TAAGGCCAGGGGGAAAGAAAAAATATAAATTAAAACATATAGTATGGGCAAGCAGGGAGCTAGAACGATT
CGCAGTTAATCCTGGCCTGTTAGAAACATCAGAAGGCTGTAGACAAATACTGGGACAGCTACAACCATCC
CTTCAGACAGGATCAGAAGAACTTAGATCATTATATAATACAGTAGCAACCCTCTATTGTGTGCATCAAA
GGATAGAGATAAAAGACACCAAGGAAGCTTTAGACAAGATAGAGGAAGAGCAAAACAAAAGTAAGACCAC
CGCACAGCAAGCGGCCGCTGATCTTCAGACCTGGAGGAGGAGATATGAGGGACAATTGGAGAAGTGAATT
ATATAAATATAAAGTAGTAAAAATTGAACCATTAGGAGTAGCACCCACCAAGGCAAAGAGAAGAGTGGTG
CAGAGAGAAAAAAGAGCAGTGGGAATAGGAGCTTTGTTCCTTGGGTTCTTGGGAGCAGCAGGAAGCACTA
TGGGCGCAGCGTCAATGACGCTGACGGTACAGGCCAGACAATTATTGTCTGGTATAGTGCAGCAGCAGAA
CAATTTGCTGAGGGCTATTGAGGCGCAACAGCATCTGTTGCAACTCACAGTCTGGGGCATCAAGCAGCTC
CAGGCAAGAATCCTGGCTGTGGAAAGATACCTAAAGGATCAACAGCTCCTGGGGATTTGGGGTTGCTCTG
GAAAACTCATTTGCACCACTGCTGTGCCTTGGAATGCTAGTTGGAGTAATAAATCTCTGGAACAGATTTG
GAATCACACGACCTGGATGGAGTGGGACAGAGAAATTAACAATTACACAAGCTTAATACACTCCTTAATT
GAAGAATCGCAAAACCAGCAAGAAAAGAATGAACAAGAATTATTGGAATTAGATAAATGGGCAAGTTTGT
GGAATTGGTTTAACATAACAAATTGGCTGTGGTATATAAAATTATTCATAATGATAGTAGGAGGCTTGGT
AGGTTTAAGAATAGTTTTTGCTGTACTTTCTATAGTGAATAGAGTTAGGCAGGGATATTCACCATTATCG
TTTCAGACCCACCTCCCAACCCCGAGGGGACAATTCTCGACCTCGAGACAAATGGCAGTATTCATCCACA
ATTTTAAAAGAAAAGGGGGGATTGGGGGGTACAGTGCAGGGGAAAGAATAGTAGACATAATAGCAACAGA
CATACAAACTAAAGAATTACAAAAACAAATTACAAAAATTCAAAATTTTCGGGTTTATTACAGGGACAGC
AGAGATCCACTTTGGCCGCGAATCGATATGTTTTACTCCCTATCAGTGATAGAGAACGTATGAAGAGTTT
ACTCCCTATCAGTGATAGAGAACGTATGCAGACTTTACTCCCTATCAGTGATAGAGAACGTATAAGGAGT
TTACTCCCTATCAGTGATAGAGAACGTATGACCAGTTTACTCCCTATCAGTGATAGAGAACGTATCTACA
GTTTACTCCCTATCAGTGATAGAGAACGTATATCCAGTTTACTCCCTATCAGTGATAGAGAACGTATAAG
CTTTAGGCGTGTACGGTGGGCGCCTATAAAAGCAGAGCTCGTTTAGTGAACCGTCAGATCGCCTGGAGCA
ATTCCACAACACTTTTGTCTTATACCAACTTTCCGTACCACTTCCTACCCTCGTAAATAGAGCTAGCCAC
CATGAAGTTAAGTCGCCAGTTCACCGTGTTTGGCAGCGCGATCTTCTGCGTCGTAATCTTCTCACTCTAC
CTGATGCTGGACAGGGGTCACTTGGACTACCCTCGGGGCCCGCGCCAGGAGGGCTCCTTTCCGCAGGGCC
AGCTTTCAATATTGCAAGAAAAGATTGACCATTTGGAGCGTTTGCTCGCTGAGAACAACGAGATCATCTC
AAATATCAGAGACTCAGTCATCAACCTGAGCGAGTCTGTGGAGGACGGCCCGCGGGGGTCACCAGGCAAC
GCCAGCCAAGGCACGCGTGCGATAGGACCTGTGGCAGACCTTCACATCGCCAATGCAGACATCAGCCCGG
ATGGGTTCACTCGTTCCGCTGTGCTAGCGGGTGGAACATTTCCCGGTCCCTTAATAACGGGTAATAAAGG
AGATAATTTCCGGATAAACGTCATCAACCAGCTTACGGACACGACTATGTTGAGGTCAACCAGTATACAT
TGGCACGGATTCTTTCAACACGGGACAAGTTGGGCTGACGGCCCCGCTTTCGTCACTCAGTGCCCCATCG
CACCGGGTAACAGTTTTCTTTACAACTTCACTGTCCCGGATCAAGCGGGCACGTTCTGGTATCATAGTCA
CCTAAGTACCCAGTATTGTGACGGACTTAGTGGTCCGTTTGTAGTTTACGACCCCAACGATCCCCATCGT
AGCTTATACGATGTGGATGATGAAAGCACTGTAATTACTCTTGCGGACTGGTACCACACCCCGGCTCCCC
AGTTGGCCGCTGCGCCGCCCGTCCCAGATAGCACCCTAATAAACGGGAAAGGAAGGTATGCCGGAGGCCC
AACGTCCCCGTTAGCCGTGATAAACGTAGAGCAGGGAAAAAGATATAGGTTTCGTCTTATATCTATTTCC
TGTGATCCGAATTTTACATTTAGCATTGATGGCCATAATATGACTATCATTGAAGCTGATGGGGTGAACA
CGCAACCACTGACCGTGGACTCTATCCAGATTTTCGCTGGCCAAAGATATTCCTTCGTCCTGAATGCGAA
CCAGCCTGTTGGTAACTATTGGATAAGAGCGAATCCAAATATAGGAACGACAGGATTCGCAGGTGGTATT
AATAGTGCGATCCTACGTTATGTAGGAGCTCCAGAAGCAGACCCTACAACGACCCAAACAACATCCACAA
ATCCAGTGAACGAAACAAACCTACACCCCTTGGAGAACCCCGGAGCCCCGGGGAATCCGACTCCGGGTGG
TGCTGATGTGAACATCAACCTTAACATCGGATTCTCCTCAACGGGACAATTCACCATAAACGGTGTTTCC
TTCATACCACCCACCGTTCCCGTCTTGTTGCAAATCCTGTCCGGGGCGCGTACGGCACAAGATCTGCTTC
CTAGCGGCTCTGTTTATACATTACCGCCGAACAAAGTCATAGAAATTAGTATGCCAGGCGGCGCTAGCGC
AGCCGGGGGGCCTCACCCGTTCCATTTGCACGGCCACACTTTTGATGTGGTACGTTCAGCGGGATCATCA
ACTTACAACTACGTGAATCCAGTCAGAAGAGATGTCGTCTCCATTGGAACGGCGGGAGATAACGTGACAA
TTAGGTTCACTACGGACAACCCGGGTCCATGGTTCCTACATTGTCATATCGACTGGCATCTTGAGGCCGG
TTTAGCCGTCGTATTCGCTGAAGACACACCTGATATCGCAAGCGCTAATCCCGTTCCGGCTGCGTGGGAC
GACCTATGCCCTATTTATGATGCGTTAAGCCCCGACGATCAAGGCAAGCCCATCCCCAACCCCCTGCTGG
GCCTGGACAGCACCTGATAAGGCCGAATTCAATCAACCTCTGGATTACAAAATTTGTGAAAGATTGACTG
GTATTCTTAACTATGTTGCTCCTTTTACGCTATGTGGATACGCTGCTTTAATGCCTTTGTATCATGCTAT
TGCTTCCCGTATGGCTTTCATTTTCTCCTCCTTGTATAAATCCTGGTTGCTGTCTCTTTATGAGGAGTTG
TGGCCCGTTGTCAGGCAACGTGGCGTGGTGTGCACTGTGTTTGCTGACGCAACCCCCACTGGTTGGGGCA
TTGCCACCACCTGTCAGCTCCTTTCCGGGACTTTCGCTTTCCCCCTCCCTATTGCCACGGCGGAACTCAT
CGCCGCCTGCCTTGCCCGCTGCTGGACAGGGGCTCGGCTGTTGGGCACTGACAATTCCGTGGTGTTGTCG
GGGAAATCATCGTCCTTTCCTTGGCTGCTCGCCTGTGTTGCCACCTGGATTCTGCGCGGGACGTCCTTCT
GCTACGTCCCTTCGGCCCTCAATCCAGCGGACCTTCCTTCCCGCGGCCTGCTGCCGGCTCTGCGGCCTCT
TCCGCGTCTTCGCCTTCGCCCTCAGACGAGTCGGATCTCCCTTTGGGCCGCCTCCCCGCCTGTCTGCAGA
TATCATCCGGGGTTGGGGTTGCGCCTTTTCCAAGGCAGCCCTGGGTTTGCGCAGGGACGCGGCTGCTCTG
GGCGTGGTTCCGGGAAACGCAGCGGCGCCGACCCTGGGTCTCGCACATTCTTCACGTCCGTTCGCAGCGT
CACCCGGATCTTCGCCGCTACCCTTGTGGGCCCCCCGGCGACGCTTCCTGCTCCGCCCCTAAGTCGGGAA
GGTTCCTTGCGGTTCGCGGCGTGCCGGACGTGACAAACGGAAGCCGCACGTCTCACTAGTACCCTCGCAG
ACGGACAGCGCCAGGGAGCAATGGCAGCGCGCCGACCGCGATGGGCTGTGGCCAATAGCGGCTGCTCAGC
AGGGCGCGCCGAGAGCAGCGGCCGGGAAGGGGCGGTGCGGGAGGCGGGGTGTGGGGCGGTAGTGTGGGCC
CTGTTCCTGCCCGCGCGGTGTTCCGCATTCTGCAAGCCTCCGGAGCGCACGTCGGCAGTCGGCTCCCTCG
TTGACCGAATCACCGACCTCTCTCCCCAGCAATTCACCATGTCTAGACTGGACAAGAGCAAAGTCATAAA
CTCTGCTCTGGAATTACTCAATGGAGTCGGTATCGAAGGCCTGACGACAAGGAAACTCGCTCAAAAGCTG
GGAGTTGAGCAGCCTACCCTGTACTGGCACGTGAAGAACAAGCGGGCCCTGCTCGATGCCCTGCCAATCG
AGATGCTGGACAGGCATCATACCCACTCCTGCCCCCTGGAAGGCGAGTCATGGCAAGACTTTCTGCGGAA
CAACGCCAAGTCATACCGCTGTGCTCTCCTCTCACATCGCGACGGGGCTAAAGTGCATCTCGGCACCCGC
CCAACAGAGAAACAGTACGAAACCCTGGAAAATCAGCTCGCGTTCCTGTGTCAGCAAGGCTTCTCCCTGG
AGAACGCACTGTACGCTCTGTCCGCCGTGGGCCACTTTACACTGGGCTGCGTATTGGAGGAACAGGAGCA
TCAAGTAGCAAAAGAGGAAAGAGAGACACCTACCACCGATTCTATGCCCCCACTTCTGAAACAAGCAATT
GAGCTGTTCGACCGGCAGGGAGCCGAACCTGCCTTCCTTTTCGGCCTGGAACTAATCATATGTGGCCTGG
AGAAACAGCTAAAGTGCGAAAGCGGCGGGCCGACCGACGCCCTTGACGATTTTGACTTAGACATGCTCCC
AGCCGATGCCCTTGACGACTTTGACCTTGATATGCTGCCTGCTGACGCTCTTGACGATTTTGACCTTGAC
ATGCTCCCCGGGGGAAGCGGAGCTACTAACTTCAGCCTGCTGAAGCAGGCTGGAGACGTGGAGGAGAACC
CTGGACCTACCGAGTACAAGCCCACGGTGCGCCTCGCCACCCGCGACGACGTCCCCCGGGCCGTACGCAC
CCTCGCCGCCGCGTTCGCCGACTACCCCGCCACGCGCCACACCGTCGACCCGGACCGCCACATCGAGCGG
GTCACCGAGCTGCAAGAACTCTTCCTCACGCGCGTCGGGCTCGACATCGGCAAGGTGTGGGTCGCGGACG
ACGGCGCCGCGGTGGCGGTCTGGACCACGCCGGAGAGCGTCGAAGCGGGGGCGGTGTTCGCCGAGATCGG
CCCGCGCATGGCCGAGTTGAGCGGTTCCCGGCTGGCCGCGCAGCAACAGATGGAAGGCCTCCTGGCGCCG
CACCGGCCCAAGGAGCCCGCGTGGTTCCTGGCCACCGTCGGCGTCTCGCCCGACCACCAGGGCAAGGGTC
TGGGCAGCGCCGTCGTGCTCCCCGGAGTGGAGGCGGCCGAGCGCGCCGGGGTGCCCGCCTTCCTGGAGAC
CTCCGCGCCCCGCAACCTCCCCTTCTACGAGCGGCTCGGCTTCACCGTCACCGCCGACGTCGAGGTGCCC
GAAGGACCGCGCACCTGGTGCATGACCCGCAAGCCCGGTGCCTAACTGTTTCGCCTCGGCGTCCGGACTA
GAGGTACCTTTAAGACCAATGACTTACAAGGCAGCTGTAGATCTTAGCCACTTTTTAAAAGAAAAGGGGG
GACTGGAAGGGCTAATTCACTCCCAACGAAGACAAGATCTGCTTTTTGCTTGTACTGGGTCTCTCTGGTT
AGACCAGATCTGAGCCTGGGAGCTCTCTGGCTAACTAGGGAACCCACTGCTTAAGCCTCAATAAAGCTTG
CCTTGAGTGCTTCAAGTAGTGTGTGCCCGTCTGTTGTGTGACTCTGGTAACTAGAGATCCCTCAGACCCT
TTTAGTCAGTGTGGAAAATCTCTAGCAGTAGTAGTTCATGTCATCTTATTATTCAGTATTTATAACTTGC
AAAGAAATGAATATCAGAGAGTGAGAGGAACTTGTTTATTGCAGCTTATAATGGTTACAAATAAAGCAAT
AGCATCACAAATTTCACAAATAAAGCATTTTTTTCACTGCATTCTAGTTGTGGTTTGTCCAAACTCATCA
ATGTATCTTATCATGTCTGGCTCTAGCTATCCCGCCCCTAACTCCGCCCATCCCGCCCCTAACTCCGCCC
AGTTCCGCCCATTCTCCGCCCCATGGCTGACTAATTTTTTTTATTTATGCAGAGGCCGAGGCCGCCTCGG
CCTCTGAGCTATTCCAGAAGTAGTGAGGAGGCTTTTTTGGAGGCCTTTCAAATATGTATCCGCTCATGAG
ACAATAACCCTGATAAATGCTTCAATAATATTGAAAAAGGAAGAGTATGAGTATTCAACATTTCCGTGTC
GCCCTTATTCCCTTTTTTGCGGCATTTTGCCTTCCTGTTTTTGCTCACCCAGAAACGCTGGTGAAAGTAA
AAGATGCTGAAGATCAGTTGGGTGCACGAGTGGGTTACATCGAACTGGATCTCAACAGCGGTAAGATCCT
TGAGAGTTTTCGCCCCGAAGAACGTTTTCCAATGATGAGCACTTTTAAAGTTCTGCTATGTGGCGCGGTA
TTATCCCGTATTGACGCCGGGCAAGAGCAACTCGGTCGCCGCATACACTATTCTCAGAATGACTTGGTTG
AGTACTCACCAGTCACAGAAAAGCATCTTACGGATGGCATGACAGTAAGAGAATTATGCAGTGCTGCCAT
AACCATGAGTGATAACACTGCGGCCAACTTACTTCTGACAACGATCGGAGGACCGAAGGAGCTAACCGCT
TTTTTGCACAACATGGGGGATCATGTAACTCGCCTTGATCGTTGGGAACCGGAGCTGAATGAAGCCATAC
CAAACGACGAGCGTGACACCACGATGCCTGTAGCAATGGCAACAACGTTGCGCAAACTATTAACTGGCGA
ACTACTTACTCTAGCTTCCCGGCAACAATTAATAGACTGGATGGAGGCGGATAAAGTTGCAGGACCACTT
CTGCGCTCGGCCCTTCCGGCTGGCTGGTTTATTGCTGATAAATCTGGAGCCGGTGAGCGTGGGTCTCGCG
GTATCATTGCAGCACTGGGGCCAGATGGTAAGCCCTCCCGTATCGTAGTTATCTACACGACGGGGAGTCA
GGCAACTATGGATGAACGAAATAGACAGATCGCTGAGATAGGTGCCTCACTGATTAAGCATTGGTAACTG
TCAGACCAAGTTTACTCATATATACTTTAGATTGATTTAAAACTTCATTTTTAATTTAAAAGGATCTAGG
TGAAGATCCTTTTTGATAATCTCATGACCAAAATCCCTTAACGTGAGTTTTCGTTCCACTGAGCGTCAGA
CCCCGTAGAAAAGATCAAAGGATCTTCTTGAGATCCTTTTTTTCTGCGCGTAATCTGCTGCTTGCAAACA
AAAAAACCACCGCTACCAGCGGTGGTTTGTTTGCCGGATCAAGAGCTACCAACTCTTTTTCCGAAGGTAA
CTGGCTTCAGCAGAGCGCAGATACCAAATACTGTTCTTCTAGTGTAGCCGTAGTTAGGCCACCACTTCAA
GAACTCTGTAGCACCGCCTACATACCTCGCTCTGCTAATCCTGTTACCAGTGGCTGCTGCCAGTGGCGAT
AAGTCGTGTCTTACCGGGTTGGACTCAAGACGATAGTTACCGGATAAGGCGCAGCGGTCGGGCTGAACGG
GGGGTTCGTGCACACAGCCCAGCTTGGAGCGAACGACCTACACCGAACTGAGATACCTACAGCGTGAGCT
ATGAGAAAGCGCCACGCTTCCCGAAGGGAGAAAGGCGGACAGGTATCCGGTAAGCGGCAGGGTCGGAACA
GGAGAGCGCACGAGGGAGCTTCCAGGGGGAAACGCCTGGTATCTTTATAGTCCTGTCGGGTTTCGCCACC
TCTGACTTGAGCGTCGATTTTTGTGATGCTCGTCAGGGGGGCGGAGCCTATGGAAAAACGCCAGCAACGC
GGCCTTTTTACGGTTCCTGGCCTTTTGCTGGCCTTTTGCTCACATGTTCTTTCCTGCGTTATCCCCTGAT
TCTGTGGATAACCGTATTACCGCCTTTGAGTGAGCTGATACCGCTCGCCGCAGCCGAACGACCGAGCGCA
GCGAGTCAGTGAGCGAGGAAGCGGAAGAGCGCCCAATACGCAAACCGCCTCTCCCCGCGCGTTGGCCGAT
TCATTAATGCAGCTGGCACGACAGGTTTCCCGACTGGAAAGCGGGCAGTGAGCGCAACGCAATTAATGTG
AGTTAGCTCACTCATTAGGCACCCCAGGCTTTACACTTTATGCTTCCGGCTCGTATGTTGTGTGGAATTG
TGAGCGGATAACAATTTCACACAGGAAACAGCTATGACCATGATTACGCCAAGCGCGCAATTAACCCTCA
CTAAAGGGAACAAAAGCTGGAGCTGCAAGC
Features (pLannotate 1.2.2; 27 found; start..end, strand, type, name):
      5..231     +  promoter       RSV promoter: Rous sarcoma virus enhancer/promoter
    232..412     +  LTR            5' LTR (truncated): truncated 5' long terminal repeat (LTR) from HIV-1
    459..584     +  misc_feature   HIV-1 Ψ: packaging signal of human immunodeficiency virus type 1
    568..931     +  CDS            HIV-1 gag (fragment): gag protein from human immunodeficiency virus 1; gag
   1077..1310    +  misc_feature   RRE: The Rev response element (RRE) of HIV-1 allows for Rev-dependent mRNA export from the nucleus to the cytoplasm.
   1687..1711    +  CDS            Rev (fragment): human immunodeficiency virus 1 (HIV-1) Rev protein; rev; enhances nuclear export of unspliced and incompletely spliced viral mRNAs
   1752..1869    +  misc_feature   cPPT/CTS: central polypurine tract and central termination sequence of HIV-1
   1922..2297    +  promoter       TRE3G promoter: 3rd-generation Tet-responsive promoter that can be activated by binding of Tet-On® 3G
   2312..2605    +  CDS            Man2a1 (fragment): MA2A1_MOUSE - Also known as Mana2. Experimental evidence at protein level: Swiss-Prot protein existence level 1. Catalyzes the first committed step in the biosynthesis of complex N-glycans. It controls conversion of high mannose to complex N- glycans; the final hydrolytic step in the N-glycan maturation pathway. From Mus musculus (Mouse).
   2609..4117    +  CDS            POX2 (fragment): LAC2_PLEOS - Experimental evidence at protein level: Swiss-Prot protein existence level 1. Lignin degradation and detoxification of lignin-derived products. From Pleurotus ostreatus (Oyster mushroom) (White-rot fungus).
   4161..4749    +  misc_feature   WPRE: woodchuck hepatitis virus posttranscriptional regulatory element
   4769..5279    +  promoter       hPGK promoter: human phosphoglycerate kinase 1 promoter
   5289..5986    +  CDS            rtTA3 (fragment): reverse tetracycline transactivator 3 activates expression from Tet-responsive promoters in the presence of doxycycline
   5916..6026    +  CDS            VP48: 3 tandem repeats of the minimal activation domain of herpes simplex virus VP16 (Cheng et al., 2013)
   6099..6693    +  CDS            PuroR (fragment): puromycin N-acetyltransferase; pac from Streptomyces alboniger; confers resistance to puromycin
   6721..6792    +  CDS            nef (fragment): NEF_HV1Z2 - Experimental evidence at protein level: Swiss-Prot protein existence level 1. Extracellular Nef protein targets CD4(+) T-lymphocytes for apoptosis by interacting with CXCR4 surface receptors. From Human immunodeficiency virus type 1 group M subtype D (isolate Z2/CDC-Z34) (HIV-1).
   6794..7027    +  LTR            3' LTR (ΔU3): self-inactivating 3' long terminal repeat (LTR) from HIV-1
   7099..7220    +  polyA_signal   SV40 poly(A) signal: SV40 polyadenylation signal
   7260..7395    +  rep_origin     SV40 ori: SV40 origin of replication
   7403..7466    +  promoter       AmpR promoter: bla
   7467..8327    +  CDS            AmpR: β-lactamase; bla; confers resistance to ampicillin, carbenicillin, and related antibiotics
   8498..9086    +  rep_origin     ori: high-copy-number ColE1/pMB1/pBR322/pUC origin of replication
   9269..9361    +  CDS            lacI (fragment): lac repressor; lacI; The lac repressor binds to the lac operator to inhibit transcription in E. coli. This inhibition can be relieved by adding lactose or isopropyl-β-D-thiogalactopyranoside (IPTG).
   9374..9395    +  protein_bind   CAP binding site: CAP binding activates transcription in the presence of cAMP. E. coli catabolite activator protein
   9410..9440    +  promoter       lac promoter: promoter for the E. coli lac operon
   9448..9464    +  protein_bind   lac operator: The lac repressor binds to the lac operator to inhibit transcription in E. coli. This inhibition can be relieved by adding lactose or isopropyl-β-D-thiogalactopyranoside (IPTG). lac repressor encoded by lacI
   9509..9527    +  promoter       T3 promoter: promoter for bacteriophage T3 RNA polymerase
