[The description below was written by a language model from this plasmid's Addgene catalogue record and pLannotate feature annotations shown in this document.]
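Description:
pTRE3G_ManII-LaccID-V5_Puro is a doxycycline-inducible, all-in-one lentiviral expression vector built on the pCW backbone and used to express the engineered laccase LaccID in the Golgi apparatus of mammalian cells. It is propagated in E. coli as a high-copy plasmid through a ColE1/pUC-type origin with ampicillin selection (AmpR). The lentiviral portion has a third-generation, self-inactivating layout. An RSV promoter drives a truncated HIV-1 5' LTR, followed by the Ψ packaging signal, a gag fragment, the RRE for Rev-dependent export and the cPPT/CTS. A ΔU3 3' LTR closes the transfer cassette, with an SV40 poly(A) signal and SV40 origin lying downstream.

The payload sits under the TRE3G Tet-responsive promoter. It is an N-terminal fragment of mouse α-mannosidase II (Man2a1), which here serves as the Golgi-targeting segment, fused to a synthetic laccase coding sequence. The annotation tool matches this sequence to the Pleurotus ostreatus laccase POX2. The plasmid name indicates a C-terminal V5 epitope tag, although the feature table does not annotate it separately. A WPRE follows the fusion to enhance transcript expression. Downstream, a human PGK promoter drives the reverse tetracycline transactivator (annotated as rtTA3, with VP16-derived activation repeats), followed by a puromycin resistance gene. The element linking these two coding sequences is not annotated. Transduced cells can therefore be selected with puromycin, and they carry the transactivator needed to switch on ManII-LaccID when doxycycline is added.

The associated work describes LaccID as a directed-evolution product for proximity labeling and electron microscopy. This construct provides an inducible, Golgi-localized version of the enzyme for such applications.
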