Addgene plasmid #234051: pTRE3G_ManII-LaccID-V5_Puro
Purpose: expresses LaccID in the Golgi apparatus, dox-inducible lentiviral vector
Depositing lab: Alice Ting. Depositing organization: Stanford University. Publication: Directed evolution of LaccID for cell surface proximity labeling and electron microscopy. Lee SY, Roh H, Gonzalez-Perez D, Mackey MR, Hoces D, McLaughlin CN, Lin C, Adams SR, Nguyen K, Kim KY, Luginbuhl DJ, Luo L, Udeshi ND, Carr SA, Hernandez-Lopez RA, Ellisman MH, Alcalde M, Ting AY. Nat Chem Biol. 2025 Aug 1. doi: 10.1038/s41589-025-01973-6. PubMed 40751001.
Backbone
  Vector backbone: pCW
  Vector type: Mammalian Expression, Lentiviral
Growth in bacteria
  Bacterial resistance: Ampicillin, 100 μg/mL
  Growth temperature: 37°C
  Growth strain: NEB Stable
  Copy number: High Copy
Gene/Insert
  Gene/Insert name: ManII-LaccID
  Species: Synthetic
  Promoter: TRE3G
  Cloning method: Gibson Cloning
  Sequencing primers: 5′ gcagagctcgtttagtgaaccg
Terms and licenses: Academic/Nonprofit Terms; Industry Terms: Not Available to Industry
Depositor comments: Please visit https://doi.org/10.1101/2024.10.29.620861 for bioRxiv preprint.
How to cite: pTRE3G_ManII-LaccID-V5_Puro was a gift from Alice Ting (Addgene plasmid # 234051 ; http://n2t.net/addgene:234051 ; RRID:Addgene_234051)
